>Addgene plasmid #210759 | pDL0_028 | addgene full sequence | sequence record 422657 | Addgene NGS Result
GTGGCTCTTCAGTGGACGAAAGGGCCTCGTGATACGCCTATTTTTATAGGTTAATGTCATGATAATAATG
GTTTCTTAGACGTCAGGTGGCACTTTTCGGGGAAATGTGCGCGGAACCCCTATTTGTTTATTTTTCTAAA
TACATTCAAATATGTATCCGCTCATGAGACAATAACCCTGATAAATGCTTCAATAATATTGAAAAAGGAA
GAGTATGCGCTCACGCAACTGGTCCAGAACCTTGACCGAACGCAGCGGTGGTAACGGCGCAGTGGCGGTT
TTCATGGCTTGTTATGACTGTTTTTTTTTGGGGTACAGTCTATGCCTCGGGCATCCAAGCAGCAAGCGCG
TTACGCCGTGGGTCGATGTTTGATGTTATGGAGCAGCAACGATGTTACGCAGCAGGGCAGTCGCCCTAAA
ACAAAGTTAAACATCATGAGGGAAGCGGTGATCGCCGAAGTATCGACTCAACTATCAGAGGTAGTTGGCG
TCATCGAGCGCCATCTCGAACCGACGTTGCTGGCCGTACATTTGTACGGCTCCGCAGTGGATGGCGGCCT
GAAGCCACACAGCGATATTGATTTGCTGGTTACGGTGACCGTAAGGCTTGATGAAACAACGCGGCGAGCT
TTGATCAACGACCTTTTGGAAACTTCGGCTTCCCCTGGAGAGAGCGAGATTCTCCGCGCTGTAGAAGTCA
CCATTGTTGTGCACGACGACATCATTCCGTGGCGTTATCCAGCTAAGCGCGAACTGCAATTTGGAGAATG
GCAGCGCAATGACATTCTTGCAGGTATCTTCGAGCCAGCCACGATCGACATTGATCTGGCTATCTTGCTG
ACAAAAGCAAGAGAACATAGCGTTGCCTTGGTAGGTCCAGCGGCGGAGGAACTCTTTGATCCGGTTCCTG
AACAGGATCTATTTGAGGCGCTAAATGAAACCTTAACGCTATGGAACTCGCCGCCCGACTGGGCTGGCGA
TGAGCGAAATGTAGTGCTTACGTTGTCCCGCATTTGGTACAGCGCAGTAACCGGCAAAATCGCGCCGAAG
GATGTCGCTGCCGACTGGGCAATGGAGCGCCTGCCGGCCCAGTATCAGCCCGTCATACTTGAAGCTAGAC
AGGCTTATCTTGGACAAGAAGAAGATCGCTTGGCCTCGCGCGCAGATCAGTTGGAAGAATTTGTCCATTA
CGTAAAAGGCGAGATCACCAAGGTAGTCGGCAAATAACTGTCAGACCAAGTTTACTCATATATACTTTAG
ATTGATTTAAAACTTCATTTTTAATTTAAAAGGATCTAGGTGAAGATCCTTTTTGATAATCTCATGACCA
AAATCCCTTAACGTGAGTTTTCGTTCCACTGAGCGTCAGACCCCGTAGAAAAGATCAAAGGATCTTCTTG
AGATCCTTTTTTTCTGCGCGTAATCTGCTGCTTGCAAACAAAAAAACCACCGCTACCAGCGGTGGTTTGT
TTGCCGGATCAAGAGCTACCAACTCTTTTTCCGAAGGTAACTGGCTTCAGCAGAGCGCAGATACCAAATA
CTGTTCTTCTAGTGTAGCCGTAGTTAGGCCACCACTTCAAGAACTCTGTAGCACCGCCTACATACCTCGC
TCTGCTAATCCTGTTACCAGTGGCTGCTGCCAGTGGCGATAAGTCGTGTCTTACCGGGTTGGACTCAAGA
CGATAGTTACCGGATAAGGCGCAGCGGTCGGGCTGAACGGGGGGTTCGTGCACACAGCCCAGCTTGGAGC
GAACGACCTACACCGAACTGAGATACCTACAGCGTGAGCTATGAGAAAGCGCCACGCTTCCCGAAGGGAG
AAAGGCGGACAGGTATCCGGTAAGCGGCAGGGTCGGAACAGGAGAGCGCACGAGGGAGCTTCCAGGGGGA
AACGCCTGGTATCTTTATAGTCCTGTCGGGTTTCGCCACCTCTGACTTGAGCGTCGATTTTTGTGATGCT
CGTCAGGGGGGCGGAGCCTATGGAAAAACGCCAGCAACGCGGCCTTTTTACGGTTCCTGGCCTTTTGCTG
GCCTTTTGCTCACATGTTCTTTCCTGCGTTATCCCCTGATTCTGTGGATAACCGTATTACCGCCTTTGAG
TGAGCTGATACCGCTCGCCGCAGCCGAACGACCGAGCGCAGCGAGTCAGTGAGCGAGGAAGCGGAAGAGC
GCCCAATACGCAAACCGCCTCTCCCCGCGCGTTGGCCGATTCATTAATCACTCTGTGGTCTCAGGAGAAT
TGTGAGCGCTCACAATTGAAAGACTAGAAAGAAGAAAGGGAAGAGAAAGAATTGTGAGCGCTCACAATTG
AAAGACTAGAAAGAAGAAAGGGAAGAGAAAGAATTGTGAGCGCTCACAATTGAAAGACTAGAAAGAAGAA
AGGGAAGAGAAAGAATTGTGAGCGCTCACAATTGAAAGACTAGAAAGAAGAAAGGGAAGAGAAAGAATTG
TGAGCGCTCACAATTGAAAGACTAGAAAGAAGAAAGGGAAGAGAAAGAATTGTGAGCGCTCACAATTGAA
AGACTAGTGGATCGATCTTCGCAAGACCCTTCCTCTATATAAGGAAGTTCATTTCATTTGGAGAGGACAC
GAATGTGAGACCACGAA
Features (pLannotate 1.2.2; 13 found; start..end, strand, type, name):
    110..214     +  promoter       AmpR promoter: bla
    205..285     -  CDS            int (fragment): INT2_ECOLX - Protein inferred from homology: Swiss-Prot protein existence level 3. Putative integrase believed to be involved in the insertion of antibiotic resistance genes into plasmids and transposons. From Escherichia coli.
    373..429     +  CDS            GmR (fragment): gentamycin acetyltransferase; aacC1; confers resistance to gentamycin
    436..1224    +  CDS            aadA: S3AD_ECOLX - Experimental evidence at protein level: Swiss-Prot protein existence level 1. Mediates bacterial resistance to the antibiotics streptomycin and spectinomycin. From Escherichia coli.
   1398..1986    +  rep_origin     ori: high-copy-number ColE1/pMB1/pBR322/pUC origin of replication
   2169..2218    +  CDS            lacI (fragment): lac repressor; lacI; The lac repressor binds to the lac operator to inhibit transcription in E. coli. This inhibition can be relieved by adding lactose or isopropyl-β-D-thiogalactopyranoside (IPTG).
   2238..2257    +  protein_bind   lac operator (symmetric): The lac repressor binds to the lac operator to inhibit transcription in E. coli. This inhibition can be relieved by adding lactose or isopropyl-β-D-thiogalactopyranoside (IPTG). The symmetric lac operator was optimized for tight binding of lac repressor. lac repressor encoded by lacI
   2290..2309    +  protein_bind   lac operator (symmetric): The lac repressor binds to the lac operator to inhibit transcription in E. coli. This inhibition can be relieved by adding lactose or isopropyl-β-D-thiogalactopyranoside (IPTG). The symmetric lac operator was optimized for tight binding of lac repressor. lac repressor encoded by lacI
   2342..2361    +  protein_bind   lac operator (symmetric): The lac repressor binds to the lac operator to inhibit transcription in E. coli. This inhibition can be relieved by adding lactose or isopropyl-β-D-thiogalactopyranoside (IPTG). The symmetric lac operator was optimized for tight binding of lac repressor. lac repressor encoded by lacI
   2394..2413    +  protein_bind   lac operator (symmetric): The lac repressor binds to the lac operator to inhibit transcription in E. coli. This inhibition can be relieved by adding lactose or isopropyl-β-D-thiogalactopyranoside (IPTG). The symmetric lac operator was optimized for tight binding of lac repressor. lac repressor encoded by lacI
   2446..2465    +  protein_bind   lac operator (symmetric): The lac repressor binds to the lac operator to inhibit transcription in E. coli. This inhibition can be relieved by adding lactose or isopropyl-β-D-thiogalactopyranoside (IPTG). The symmetric lac operator was optimized for tight binding of lac repressor. lac repressor encoded by lacI
   2498..2517    +  protein_bind   lac operator (symmetric): The lac repressor binds to the lac operator to inhibit transcription in E. coli. This inhibition can be relieved by adding lactose or isopropyl-β-D-thiogalactopyranoside (IPTG). The symmetric lac operator was optimized for tight binding of lac repressor. lac repressor encoded by lacI
   2541..2587    +  promoter       minimal CaMV 35S promoter: minimal 35S promoter from cauliflower mosaic virus
