[The description below was written by a language model from this plasmid's Addgene catalogue record and pLannotate feature annotations shown in this document.]
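Description:
pDL0_028 is a small (about 2.6 kb) part-storage plasmid built on the pICH41295 backbone, catalogued as a plant expression and synthetic biology vector. The "PU" label in its stated purpose and the choice of backbone suggest a promoter-plus-5′UTR level 0 module for modular (Golden Gate/MoClo-style) assembly, although the record does not describe the flanking cloning sites. It is maintained in E. coli through a high-copy ColE1/pUC-type origin and selected with spectinomycin via the aadA gene, which is driven by a bla-type promoter. The short integrase, gentamicin acetyltransferase and lacI fragments flagged in the annotation are probably remnants of the resistance cassette's origin and of the backbone rather than functional genes.

The 362 bp synthetic insert is the pOp6 promoter: six copies of the symmetric (ideal) lac operator, spaced at regular intervals, placed directly upstream of a minimal CaMV 35S promoter. The minimal 35S element supplies only a core promoter and has little activity alone, so transcription depends on an activator being recruited to the operator array. In plant systems pOp6 is generally paired with a chimeric LacI-based transcription factor, such as the dexamethasone-responsive LhGR activator, though that partner is not part of this plasmid and is not named in the record. No coding sequence, reporter or terminator is present, so the plasmid functions purely as a regulatory part to be combined with a gene of interest and terminator in higher-level constructs. The associated publication concerns inducible synthetic circuits controlling endogenous pigmentation in grasses, consistent with use of this part as the output promoter of an inducible expression system. A portion of the plasmid was derived from material made by another laboratory.
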