Addgene plasmid #210759: pDL0_028
Purpose: PU_6 x Lac operator sequence 35S minimal fusion promoter (pOp6)
Depositing lab: Dmitri Nusinow. Depositing organization: Donald Danforth Plant Science Center. Publication: Remote Sensing of Endogenous Pigmentation by Inducible Synthetic Circuits in Grasses. Lee DY, Acosta-Gamboa L, Saleh L, Pathak S, Swyers N, Morgan A, Meerdink S, Kuzio C, Calderon S, Sheng H, Kenney S, Zare A, Gehan M, Nusinow DA. Plant Biotechnol J. 2025 Dec 5. doi: 10.1111/pbi.70480. PubMed 41351300.
Backbone
  Vector backbone: pICH41295
  Backbone size w/o insert (bp): 2243
  Total vector size (bp): 2605
  Vector type: Plant Expression, Synthetic Biology
Growth in bacteria
  Bacterial resistance: Spectinomycin, 50 μg/mL
  Growth temperature: 37°C
  Growth strain: DH5alpha
  Copy number: Unknown
Gene/Insert
  Gene/Insert name: 6 x Lac Operator sequence (alt name: pOp6)
  Species: Synthetic
  Insert size (bp): 362
Resource information
  A portion of this plasmid was derived from a plasmid made by: Jane A. Langdale Lab, Oxford, UK
Terms and licenses: Academic/Nonprofit Terms; Industry Terms: Not Available to Industry
Depositor comments: Please visit https://doi.org/10.1101/2025.06.20.660755 for bioRxiv preprint.
How to cite: pDL0_028 was a gift from Dmitri Nusinow (Addgene plasmid # 210759 ; http://n2t.net/addgene:210759 ; RRID:Addgene_210759)
